>Addgene plasmid #17664 | pCMV3XFLAGm43CT | depositor full sequence | sequence record 8702 | Author sequence
GAATTCGAGCTTGCATGCCTGCAGGTCGTTACATAACTTACGGTAAATGGCCCGCCTGGCTGACCGCCCA
ACGACCCCCGCCCATTGACGTCAATAATGACGTATGTTCCCATAGTAACGCCAATAGGGACTTTCCATTG
ACGTCAATGGGTGGAGTATTTACGGTAAACTGCCCACTTGGCAGTACATCAAGTGTATCATATGCCAAGT
ACGCCCCCTATTGACGTCAATGACGGTAAATGGCCCGCCTGGCATTATGCCCAGTACATGACCTTATGGG
ACTTTCCTACTTGGCAGTACATCTACGTATTAGTCATCGCTATTACCATGGTGATGCGGTTTTGGCAGTA
CATCAATGGGCGTGGATAGCGGTTTGACTCACGGGGATTTCCAAGTCTCCACCCCATTGACGTCAATGGG
AGTTTGTTTTGGCACCAAAATCAACGGGACTTTCCAAAATGTCGTAACAACTCCGCCCCATTGACGCAAA
TGGGCGGTAGGCGTGTACGGTGGGAGGTCTATATAAGCAGAGCTCGTTTAGTGAACCGTCAGATCGCCTG
GAGACGCCATCCACGCTGTTTTGACCTCCATAGAAGACACCGGGACCGATCCAGCCTCCGGACTCTAGAG
GATCCGGTACTCGAGGAACTGAAAAACCAGAAAGTTAACTGGTAAGTTTAGTCTTTTTGTCTTTTATTTC
AGGTCCCGGATCCGGTGGTGGTGCAAATCAAAGAACTGCTCCTCAGTGGATGTTGCCTTTACTTCTAGGC
CTGTACGGAAGTGTTACTTCTGCTCTAAAAGCTGCGGAATTGTACCCGCGGCCGCAATTCCCGGGATGGA
CTACAAAGACCATGACGGTGATTATAAAGATCATGACATCGATTACAAGGATGACGATGACAAGCTTGTT
AAGGATCGCGTGAAGGGAAGAAGCGATCCTTACCACGCCACCACCGGCCCACTGAGCCCATCCAAAGACT
GCGGATCTCCAAAATATGCTTACTTCAATGGCTGCTCCTCACCAACGGCCCCACTCTCACCTATGTCTCC
TCCTGGGTACAAGCTGGTCACTGGTGACAGAAACAATTCCTCCTGCCGCAATTACAACAAGCAAGCCAGC
GAGCAAAACTGGGCGAATTACAGCGCAGAGCAAAATCGAATGGGGCAGGCCGGAAGCACCATCTCCAACT
CCCACGCCCAGCCGTTTGATTTCCCTGACGACAGCCAAAATGCCAAAAAAGTTGCTGCTGGACACGAACT
CCAGCCCTTAGCTATCGTGGATCAGCGACCTTCCAGCAGAGCCAGCAGCCGCGCCAGCAGCAGACCTCGG
CCTGATGACCTGGAGATTTAAACAGGCTTGGAATTCATCGATAGATCTGATTTTGGTCTGCTTTCTGACA
AACTCGGCCTCGACTCTAGGCGGCCGCGGGGATCCAGACATGATAAGATACATTGATGAGTTTGGACAAA
CCACAACTAGAATGCAGTGAAAAAAATGCTTTATTTGTGAAATTTGTGATGCTATTGCTTTATTTGTAAC
CATTATAAGCTGCAATAAACAAGTTAACAACAACAATTGCATTCATTTTATGTTTCAGGTTCAGGGGGAG
GTGTGGGAGGTTTTTTCGGATCCTCTAGAGTCGACCTGCAGGCATGCAAGCTTGGCGTAATCATGGTCAT
AGCTGTTTCCTGTGTGAAATTGTTATCCGCTCACAATTCCACACAACATACGAGCCGGAAGCATAAAGTG
TAAAGCCTGGGGTGCCTAATGAGTGAGCTAACTCACATTAATTGCGTTGCGCTCACTGCCCGCTTTCCAG
TCGGGAAACCTGTCGTGCCAGCTGCATTAATGAATCGGCCAACGCGCGGGGAGAGGCGGTTTGCGTATTG
GGCGCTCTTCCGCTTCCTCGCTCACTGACTCGCTGCGCTCGGTCGTTCGGCTGCGGCGAGCGGTATCAGC
TCACTCAAAGGCGGTAATACGGTTATCCACAGAATCAGGGGATAACGCAGGAAAGAACATGTGAGCAAAA
GGCCAGCAAAAGGCCAGGAACCGTAAAAAGGCCGCGTTGCTGGCGTTTTTCCATAGGCTCCGCCCCCCTG
ACGAGCATCACAAAAATCGACGCTCAAGTCAGAGGTGGCGAAACCCGACAGGACTATAAAGATACCAGGC
GTTTCCCCCTGGAAGCTCCCTCGTGCGCTCTCCTGTTCCGACCCTGCCGCTTACCGGATACCTGTCCGCC
TTTCTCCCTTCGGGAAGCGTGGCGCTTTCTCATAGCTCACGCTGTAGGTATCTCAGTTCGGTGTAGGTCG
TTCGCTCCAAGCTGGGCTGTGTGCACGAACCCCCCGTTCAGCCCGACCGCTGCGCCTTATCCGGTAACTA
TCGTCTTGAGTCCAACCCGGTAAGACACGACTTATCGCCACTGGCAGCAGCCACTGGTAACAGGATTAGC
AGAGCGAGGTATGTAGGCGGTGCTACAGAGTTCTTGAAGTGGTGGCCTAACTACGGCTACACTAGAAGGA
CAGTATTTGGTATCTGCGCTCTGCTGAAGCCAGTTACCTTCGGAAAAAGAGTTGGTAGCTCTTGATCCGG
CAAACAAACCACCGCTGGTAGCGGTGGTTTTTTTGTTTGCAAGCAGCAGATTACGCGCAGAAAAAAAGGA
TCTCAAGAAGATCCTTTGATCTTTTCTACGGGGTCTGACGCTCAGTGGAACGAAAACTCACGTTAAGGGA
TTTTGGTCATGAGATTATCAAAAAGGATCTTCACCTAGATCCTTTTAAATTAAAAATGAAGTTTTAAATC
AATCTAAAGTATATATGAGTAAACTTGGTCTGACAGTTACCAATGCTTAATCAGTGAGGCACCTATCTCA
GCGATCTGTCTATTTCGTTCATCCATAGTTGCCTGACTCCCCGTCGTGTAGATAACTACGATACGGGAGG
GCTTACCATCTGGCCCCAGTGCTGCAATGATACCGCGAGACCCACGCTCACCGGCTCCAGATTTATCAGC
AATAAACCAGCCAGCCGGAAGGGCCGAGCGCAGAAGTGGTCCTGCAACTTTATCCGCCTCCATCCAGTCT
ATTAATTGTTGCCGGGAAGCTAGAGTAAGTAGTTCGCCAGTTAATAGTTTGCGCAACGTTGTTGCCATTG
CTACAGGCATCGTGGTGTCACGCTCGTCGTTTGGTATGGCTTCATTCAGCTCCGGTTCCCAACGATCAAG
GCGAGTTACATGATCCCCCATGTTGTGCAAAAAAGCGGTTAGCTCCTTCGGTCCTCCGATCGTTGTCAGA
AGTAAGTTGGCCGCAGTGTTATCACTCATGGTTATGGCAGCACTGCATAATTCTCTTACTGTCATGCCAT
CCGTAAGATGCTTTTCTGTGACTGGTGAGTACTCAACCAAGTCATTCTGAGAATAGTGTATGCGGCGACC
GAGTTGCTCTTGCCCGGCGTCAATACGGGATAATACCGCGCCACATAGCAGAACTTTAAAAGTGCTCATC
ATTGGAAAACGTTCTTCGGGGCGAAAACTCTCAAGGATCTTACCGCTGTTGAGATCCAGTTCGATGTAAC
CCACTCGTGCACCCAACTGATCTTCAGCATCTTTTACTTTCACCAGCGTTTCTGGGTGAGCAAAAACAGG
AAGGCAAAATGCCGCAAAAAAGGGAATAAGGGCGACACGGAAATGTTGAATACTCATACTCTTCCTTTTT
CAATATTATTGAAGCATTTATCAGGGTTATTGTCTCATGAGCGGATACATATTTGAATGTATTTAGAAAA
ATAAACAAATAGGGGTTCCGCGCACATTTCCCCGAAAAGTGCCACCTGACGTCTAAGAAACCATTATTAT
CATGACATTAACCTATAAAAATAGGCGTATCACGAGGCCCTTTCGTCTCGCGCGTTTCGGTGATGACGGT
GAAAACCTCTGACACATGCAGCTCCCGGAGACGGTCACAGCTTGTCTGTAAGCGGATGCCGGGAGCAGAC
AAGCCCGTCAGGGCGCGTCAGCGGGTGTTGGCGGGTGTCGGGGCTGGCTTAACTATGCGGCATCAGAGCA
GATTGTACTGAGAGTGCACCATATGCGGTGTGAAATACCGCACAGATGCGTAAGGAGAAAATACCGCATC
AGGCGCCATTCGCCATTCAGGCTGCGCAACTGTTGGGAAGGGCGATCGGTGCGGGCCTCTTCGCTATTAC
GCCAGCTGGCGAAAGGGGGATGTGCTGCAAGGCGATTAAGTTGGGTAACGCCAGGGTTTTCCCAGTCACG
ACGTTGTAAAACGACGGCCAGT
Features (pLannotate 1.2.2; 18 found; start..end, strand, type, name):
      8..28      -  misc_feature   MCS (fragment): pUC18/19 multiple cloning site
     27..330     +  enhancer       CMV enhancer: human cytomegalovirus immediate early enhancer
    331..534     +  promoter       CMV promoter: human cytomegalovirus (CMV) immediate early promoter
    672..768     +  intron         SV40 intron: modified SV40 intron with splice donor and acceptor sites
    839..904     +  CDS            3xFLAG: three tandem FLAG® epitope tags, followed by an enterokinase cleavage site
    902..1348    +  CDS            Gja1 (fragment): CXA1_MOUSE - Also known as Cxn-43. Experimental evidence at protein level: Swiss-Prot protein existence level 1. Connexin 43 is possibly the ATP-induced pore of mouse macrophages. From Mus musculus (Mouse).
   1431..1565    -  polyA_signal   SV40 poly(A) signal: SV40 polyadenylation signal
   1628..1663    +  misc_feature   MCS (fragment): pUC18/19 multiple cloning site
   1700..1716    -  protein_bind   lac operator: The lac repressor binds to the lac operator to inhibit transcription in E. coli. This inhibition can be relieved by adding lactose or isopropyl-β-D-thiogalactopyranoside (IPTG). lac repressor encoded by lacI
   1724..1754    -  promoter       lac promoter: promoter for the E. coli lac operon
   1769..1790    -  protein_bind   CAP binding site: CAP binding activates transcription in the presence of cAMP. E. coli catabolite activator protein
   1803..1895    -  CDS            lacI (fragment): lac repressor; lacI; The lac repressor binds to the lac operator to inhibit transcription in E. coli. This inhibition can be relieved by adding lactose or isopropyl-β-D-thiogalactopyranoside (IPTG).
   2078..2666    -  rep_origin     ori: high-copy-number ColE1/pMB1/pBR322/pUC origin of replication
   2837..3697    -  CDS            AmpR: β-lactamase; bla; confers resistance to ampicillin, carbenicillin, and related antibiotics
   3698..3802    -  promoter       AmpR promoter: bla
   3897..3932    +  CDS            rop (fragment): Rop protein, which maintains plasmids at low copy number; rop
   4034..4133    +  misc_feature   bom (fragment): basis of mobility region from pBR322
   4139..4       -  CDS            lacZα (fragment) (across the origin): LacZα fragment of β-galactosidase; lacZ fragment
