[The description below was written by a language model from this plasmid's Addgene catalogue record and pLannotate feature annotations shown in this document.]
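Description:
pCMV3XFLAGm43CT is a mammalian expression plasmid that produces the cytoplasmic carboxy-terminal tail of mouse connexin 43 (Gja1, Cx43), residues 236–382, as an N-terminally 3xFLAG-tagged protein. The catalogue lists the backbone tentatively as Sigma's p3XFLAG-CMV-7.1, marked with a question mark by the depositor. The stated sizes (about 3.8 kb of vector plus a 450 bp insert) are consistent with the 4,292 nt depositor sequence. In bacteria the plasmid replicates from a high-copy ColE1/pUC-type origin and is selected with ampicillin through the β-lactamase gene and its own promoter. Fragments of lacZα, lacI, rop, the bom region, the lac promoter/operator and pUC polylinker sequences are also annotated; these are remnants of the cloning-vector lineage and have no role in expression of the insert.

The expression cassette begins with the human cytomegalovirus immediate-early enhancer and promoter, followed by a modified SV40 intron with splice donor and acceptor sites, an element generally included to improve processing and accumulation of the transcript. Next comes the 3xFLAG coding sequence, three tandem FLAG epitopes ending in an enterokinase cleavage site, joined directly to the Gja1 fragment. The annotated SV40 polyadenylation signal lies downstream of the coding region, although it is called on the opposite strand. No mammalian selection marker is annotated, so the plasmid appears suited to transient transfection. The record does not state a specific purpose, but a soluble, epitope-tagged Cx43 tail separated from the channel-forming transmembrane portion lends itself to detection or immunoprecipitation with anti-FLAG antibodies, for example when examining proteins that associate with this regulatory domain or the effects of expressing it alone.
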