Addgene plasmid #17664: pCMV3XFLAGm43CT
Depositing lab: Cecilia Lo. Depositing organization: National Heart, Lung, and Blood Institute (NHLBI).
Backbone
  Vector backbone: p3XFLAG-CMV-7.1?
  Backbone manufacturer: Sigma
  Backbone size w/o insert (bp): 3800
  Vector type: Mammalian Expression
Growth in bacteria
  Bacterial resistance: Ampicillin, 100 μg/mL
  Growth temperature: 37°C
  Growth strain: DH5alpha
  Copy number: High Copy
Gene/Insert
  Gene/Insert name: Cx43 CT (alt name: Cx43)
  Species: M. musculus (mouse)
  Insert size (bp): 450
  Mutation: Cytoplasmic tail: aa 236-382
  GenBank ID: U02451
  Entrez Gene: Gja1 (a.k.a. Cnx43, Cx43, Cx43alpha1, Cxnk1, Gja-1, Npm1, connexin43)
  Tag / fusion protein: 3x Flag (N terminal on backbone)
  Cloning method: Restriction Enzyme
  Sequencing primers: 5′ CMV-F
Terms and licenses: Academic/Nonprofit Terms; Industry Terms: Not Available to Industry
How to cite: pCMV3XFLAGm43CT was a gift from Cecilia Lo (Addgene plasmid # 17664 ; http://n2t.net/addgene:17664 ; RRID:Addgene_17664)
