>Addgene plasmid #17664 | pCMV3XFLAGm43CT | addgene partial sequence | sequence record 23563 | 17664 with CMV-F
TTAGCAGAGCTCGTTAGTGAACCGTCAGATCGCCTGGAGACGCCATCCACGCTGTTTTGACCTCCATAGA
AGACACCGGGACCGATCCAGCCTCCGGACTCTAGAGGATCCGGTACTCGAGGAACTGAAAAACCAGAAAG
TTAACTGGTAAGTTTAGTCTTTTTGTCTTTTATTTCAGGTCCCGGATCCGGTGGTGGTGCAAATCAAAGA
ACTGCTCCTCAGTGGATGTTGCCTTTACTTCTAGGCCTGTACGGAAGTGTTACTTCTGCTCTAAAAGCTG
CGGAATTGTACCCGCGGCCGCAATTCCCGGGATGGACTACAAAGACCATGACGGTGATTATAAAGATCAT
GACATCGATTACAAGGATGACGATGACAAGCTTGTTAAGGATCGCGTGAAGGGAAGAAGCGATCCTTACC
ACGCCACCACCGGCCCACTGAGCCCATCCAAAGACTGCGGATCTCCAAAATATGCTTACTTCAATGGCTG
CTCCTCACCAACGGCCCCACTCTCACCTATGTCTCCTCCTGGGTACAAGCTGGTCACTGGTGACAGAAAC
AATTCCTCCTGCCGCAATTACAACAAGCAAGCCAGCGAGCAAAACTGGGCGAATTACAGCGCAGAGCAAA
ATCGAATGGGGCAGGCCGGAAGCACCATCTCCAACTCCCACGCCCAGCCGTTTGATTTCCCTGACGACAG
CCAAATGCANGAAAGTTGTGGTGNACAAANCTCNACCNTTANTNTNGGGATCACGACTTCCANAAANCAG
CANCGCNCAGCANAAACTCGNCTGAGACTGGAATTAACNGCTGNATCTCGATGACGATTGGTNGNTNTGA
NAATCGCTCAATTNGGGCGGGGA
